>Addgene plasmid #173366 | RVD-hG8 | addgene full sequence | sequence record 361538 | Addgene NGS Result
GTAACTGGCTTCAGCAGAGCGCAGATACCAAATACTGTTCTTCTAGTGTAGCCGTAGTTAGGCCACCACT
TCAAGAACTCTGTAGCACCGCCTACATACCTCGCTCTGCTAATCCTGTTACCAGTGGCTGCTGCCAGTGG
CGATAAGTCGTGTCTTACCGGGTTGGACTCAAGACGATAGTTACCGGATAAGGCGCAGCGGTCGGGCTGA
ACGGGGGGTTCGTGCACACAGCCCAGCTTGGAGCGAACGACCTACACCGAACTGAGATACCTACAGCGTG
AGCTATGAGAAAGCGCCACGCTTCCCGAAGGGAGAAAGGCGGACAGGTATCCGGTAAGCGGCAGGGTCGG
AACAGGAGAGCGCACGAGGGAGCTTCCAGGGGGAAACGCCTGGTATCTTTATAGTCCTGTCGGGTTTCGC
CACCTCTGACTTGAGCGTCGATTTTTGTGATGCTCGTCAGGGGGGCGGAGCCTATGGAAAAACGCCAGCA
ACGCGGCCTTTTTACGGTTCCTGGCCTTTTGCTGGCCTTTTGCTCACATGTTCTTTCCTGCGTTATCCAC
AGAATCAGGGGATAACGCAGGAAAGAACATGAATTAATTCTCATGTTTGACAGCTTATCATCGATTAGCT
TTAATGCGGTAGTTTATCACAGTTAAATTGCTAACGCAGTCAGGCACCGTGTATGAAATCTAACAATGCG
CTCATCGTCATCCTCGGCACCGTCACCCTGGATGCTGTAGGCATAGGCTTGGTTATGCCGGTACTGCCGG
GCCTCTTGCGGGATATCGTCCATTCCGACAGCATCGCCAGTCACTATGGCGTGCTGCTAGCGCTATATGC
GTTGATGCAATTTCTATGCGCACCCGTTCTCGGAGCACTGTCCGACCGCTTTGGCCGCCGCCCAGTCCTG
CTCGCTTCGCTACTTGGAGCCACTATCGACTACGCGATCATGGCGACCACACCCGTCCTGTGGATTCTCT
ACGCCGGACGCATCGTGGCCGGCATCACCGGCGCCACAGGTGCGGTTGCTGGCGCCTATATCGCCGACAT
CACCGATGGGGAAGATCGGGCTCGCCACTTCGGGCTCATGAGCGCTTGTTTCGGCGTGGGTATGGTGGCA
GGCCCCGTGGCCGGGGGACTGTTGGGCGCCATCTCCTTACATGCACCATTCCTTGCGGCGGCGGTGCTCA
ACGGCCTCAACCTACTACTGGGCTGCTTCCTAATGCAGGAGTCGCATAAGGGAGAGCGCCGACCCATGCC
CTTGAGAGCCTTCAACCCAGTCAGCTCCTTCCGGTGGGCGCGGGGCATGACTATCGTCGCCGCACTTATG
ACTGTCTTCTTTATCATGCAACTCGTAGGACAGGTGCCGGCAGCGCTCTGGGTCATTTTCGGCGAGGACC
GCTTTCGCTGGAGCGCGACGATGATCGGCCTGTCGCTTGCGGTATTCGGAATCTTGCACGCCCTCGCTCA
AGCCTTCGTCACTGGTCCCGCCACCAAACGTTTCGGCGAGAAGCAGGCCATTATCGCCGGCATGGCGGCC
GACGCGCTGGGCTACGTCTTGCTGGCGTTCGCGACGCGAGGCTGGATGGCCTTCCCCATTATGATTCTTC
TCGCTTCCGGCGGCATCGGGATGCCCGCGTTGCAGGCCATGCTGTCCAGGCAGGTAGATGACGACCATCA
GGGACAGCTTCAAGGATCGCTCGCGGCTCTTACCAGCCTAACTTCGATCATTGGACCGCTGATCGTCACG
GCGATTTATGCCGCCTCGGCGAGCACATGGAACGGGTTGGCATGGATTGTAGGCGCCGCCCTATACCTTG
TCTGCCTCCCCGCGTTGCGTCGCGGTGCATGGAGCCGGGCCACCTCGACCTGAATGGAAGCCGGCGGCAC
CTCGCTAACGGATTCACCACTCCAAGAATTGGAGCCAATCAATTCTTGCGGAGAACTGTGAATGCGCAAA
CCAACCCTTGATCGGGGAAGAACAGTATGTCGAGCTATTTTTTGACTTACTGGGGATCAAGCCTGATTGG
GAGAAAATAAAATATCCCCTATAGTGAGTCGTATTACATGGTCATAGCTGTTTCCTGGCAGCTCTGGCCC
GTGTCTCAAAATCTCTGATGTTACATTGCACAAGATAAAAATATATCATCATGCCTCCTCTAGACCAAAG
CTGGTCTCACGCGGCCAACGCCGGATCAGGGCGAGATAACTGGGCAACAATGCTCTCCAGCGCCGGCCTG
CCGCCATTGTTACTTCGAGACCATATCTGGTCGAGCCACCCATGACCAAAATCCCTTAACGTGAGTTACG
CGTCGTTCCACTGAGCGTCAGACCCCGTAGAAAAGATCAAAGGATCTTCTTGAGATCCTTTTTTTCTGCG
CGTAATCTGCTGCTTGCAAACAAAAAAACCACCGCTACCAGCGGTGGTTTGTTTGCCGGATCAAGAGCTA
CCAACTCTTTTTCCGAAG
Features (pLannotate 1.2.2; 6 found; start..end, strand, type, name):
    552..591     -  rep_origin     RSF ori (fragment): Plasmids containing the RSF 1030 origin of replication can be propagated in E. coli cells that contain additional plasmids with compatible origins.
    607..635     +  promoter       tet promoter: E. coli promoter for tetracycline efflux protein gene
    683..1873    +  CDS            TcR: tetracycline efflux protein; tet; confers resistance to tetracycline
   1971..2045    +  CDS            KanR (fragment): aminoglycoside phosphotransferase; aphA-3; confers resistance to kanamycin
   2048..2066    -  promoter       T7 promoter: promoter for bacteriophage T7 RNA polymerase
   2360..480     +  rep_origin     ori (across the origin): high-copy-number ColE1/pMB1/pBR322/pUC origin of replication
