[The description below was written by a language model from this plasmid's Addgene catalogue record and pLannotate feature annotations shown in this document.]
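Description:
RVD-hG8 is a small (about 2.5 kb) bacterial module plasmid from a kit for one-step assembly of custom repeat-variable diresidue (RVD) arrays, the DNA-recognition repeats of TALE proteins. It is built on a "TetR T vector", a TA-cloning backbone into whose TA site the synthetic insert was placed. The insert is described as an NN half RVD at position 8. NN is the diresidue conventionally used to recognise guanine, consistent with the "G" in the name, and a half repeat normally terminates a TALE array, so this module presumably supplies the final, truncated repeat when the array ends at the eighth position. The exact cloning sites flanking the insert are not recorded, and the automated annotation does not mark the RVD insert itself.

The annotated features are almost entirely backbone. A high-copy ColE1/pUC-type origin spans the sequence start and supports propagation in E. coli, and a tet promoter drives the tetracycline efflux protein gene (TcR), which provides the selection marker. Short fragments matching an RSF origin and a kanamycin resistance gene are also detected, but these are only remnants and are unlikely to be functional. A T7 promoter sits nearby on the reverse strand. There are no eukaryotic expression elements, so the plasmid serves purely as a donor of a repeat unit. Such modules are combined with others from the set to build TALE DNA-binding arrays for constructs such as DdCBEs, the TALE-guided cytosine base editors used for mitochondrial DNA editing, an application the depositors demonstrated in zebrafish disease modelling.
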