Addgene plasmid #173366: RVD-hG8
Purpose: One-step assembly of custom RVD arrays to construct DdCBE, TALE, etc.
Depositing lab: Bin Shen. Depositing organization: Nanjing Medical University. Publication: Precision modeling of mitochondrial diseases in zebrafish via DdCBE-mediated mtDNA base editing. Guo J, Zhang X, Chen X, Sun H, Dai Y, Wang J, Qian X, Tan L, Lou X, Shen B. Cell Discov. 2021 Sep 3;7(1):78. doi: 10.1038/s41421-021-00307-9. PubMed 34480028.
Backbone
  Vector backbone: TetR T vector
  Vector type: Unspecified
Growth in bacteria
  Bacterial resistance: Tetracycline, 10 μg/mL
  Growth temperature: 37°C
  Growth strain: DH5alpha
  Copy number: High Copy
Gene/Insert
  Gene/Insert name: NN half RVD at Position8
  Species: Synthetic
  Mutation: no
  Cloning method: Restriction Enzyme; 5′ cloning site Unknown (unknown if destroyed)
Terms and licenses: Academic/Nonprofit Terms; Industry Terms: Not Available to Industry
Depositor comments: RVD is inserted into TA site of TetR T vector
How to cite: RVD-hG8 was a gift from Bin Shen (Addgene plasmid # 173366 ; http://n2t.net/addgene:173366 ; RRID:Addgene_173366)
