>Addgene plasmid #173366 | RVD-hG8 | depositor partial sequence | sequence record 336321 | RVD flanked by two Bsa I sites
GGTCTCGAAGTAACAATGGCGGCAGGCCGGCGCTGGAGAGCATTGTTGCCCAGTTATCTCGCCCTGATCC
GGCGTTGGCCGCGTGAGACC
